>Addgene plasmid #215605 | pGAL4-DBD-CEBPa-AroPERFECT_IS15+2 | addgene full sequence | sequence record 437917 | Addgene NGS Result
GCTTCCAGGGGGAAACGCCTGGTATCTTTATAGTCCTGTCGGGTTTCGCCACCTCTGACTTGAGCGTCGA
TTTTTGTGATGCTCGTCAGGGGGGCGGAGCCTATGGAAAAACGCCAGCAACGCGGCCTTTTTACGGTTCC
TGGCCTTTTGCTGGCCTTTTGCTCACATGTTCTTTCCTGCGTTATCCCCTGATTCTGTGGATAACCGTAT
TACCGCCTTTGAGTGAGCTGATACCGCTCGCCGCAGCCGAACGACCGAGCGCAGCGAGTCAGTGAGCGAG
GAAGCGGAAGAGCGCCCAATACGCAAACCGCCTCTCCCCGCGCGTTGGCCGATTCATTAATGCAGCTGGC
ACGACAGGTTTCCCGACTGGAAAGCGGGCAGTGAGCGCAACGCAATTAATGTGAGTTAGCTCACTCATTA
GGCACCCCAGGCTTTACACTTTATGCTTCCGGCTCGTATGTTGTGTGGAATTGTGAGCGGATAACAATTT
CACACAGGAAACAGCTATGACCATGATTACGCCAAGCTCTAGCTAGAGGTCGACGGTATACAGACATGAT
AAGATACATTGATGAGTTTGGACAAACCACAACTAGAATGCAGTGAAAAAAATGCTTTATTTGTGAAATT
TGTGATGCTATTGCTTTATTTGTAACCATTATAAGCTGCAATAAACAAGTTGGGGTGGGCGAAGAACTCC
AGCATGAGATCCCCGCGCTGGAGGATCATCCAGCCGGCGTCCCGGAAAACGATTCCGAAGCCCAACCTTT
CATAGAAGGCGGCGGTGGAATCGAAATCTCGTGATGGCAGGTTGGGCGTCGCTTGGTCGGTCATTTCGAA
CCCCAGAGTCCCGCTCAGAAGAACTCGTCAAGAAGGCGATAGAAGGCGATGCGCTGCGAATCGGGAGCGG
CGATACCGTAAAGCACGAGGAAGCGGTCAGCCCATTCGCCGCCAAGCTCTTCAGCAATATCACGGGTAGC
CAACGCTATGTCCTGATAGCGGTCCGCCACACCCAGCCGGCCACAGTCGATGAATCCAGAAAAGCGGCCA
TTTTCCACCATGATATTCGGCAAGCAGGCATCGCCATGGGTCACGACGAGATCCTCGCCGTCGGGCATGC
GCGCCTTGAGCCTGGCGAACAGTTCGGCTGGCGCGAGCCCCTGATGCTCTTCGTCCAGATCATCCTGATC
GACAAGACCGGCTTCCATCCGAGTACGTGCTCGCTCGATGCGATGTTTCGCTTGGTGGTCGAATGGGCAG
GTAGCCGGATCAAGCGTATGCAGCCGCCGCATTGCATCAGCCATGATGGATACTTTCTCGGCAGGAGCAA
GGTGAGATGACAGGAGATCCTGCCCCGGCACTTCGCCCAATAGCAGCCAGTCCCTTCCCGCTTCAGTGAC
AACGTCGAGCACAGCTGCGCAAGGAACGCCCGTCGTGGCCAGCCACGATAGCCGCGCTGCCTCGTCCTGC
AGTTCATTCAGGGCACCGGACAGGTCGGTCTTGACAAAAAGAACCGGGCGCCCCTGCGCTGACAGCCGGA
ACACGGCGGCATCAGAGCAGCCGATTGTCTGTTGTGCCCAGTCATAGCCGAATAGCCTCTCCACCCAAGC
GGCCGGAGAACCTGCGTGCAATCCATCTTGTTCAATCATGCGAAACGATCCTCATCCTGTCTCTTGATCA
GATCCGAAAATGGATATACAAGCTCCCGGGAGCTTTTTGCAAAAGCCTAGGCCTCCAAAAAAGCCTCCTC
ACTACTTCTGGAATAGCTCAGAGGCAGAGGCGGCCTCGGCCTCTGCATAAATAAAAAAAATTAGTCAGCC
ATGGGGCGGAGAATGGGCGGAACTGGGCGGAGTTAGGGGCGGGATGGGCGGAGTTAGGGGCGGGACTATG
GTTGCTGACTAATTGAGATGCATGCTTTGCATACTTCTGCCTGCTGGGGAGCCTGGGGACTTTCCACACC
TGGTTGCTGACTAATTGAGATGCATGCTTTGCATACTTCTGCCTGCTGGGGAGCCTGGGGACTTTCCACA
CCCTAACTGACACACATTCCACAGAATTAATTCGCGTTAAATTTTTGTTAAATCAGCTCATTTTTTAACC
AATAGGCCGAAATCGGCAAAATCCCTTATAAATCAAAAGAATAGACCGAGATAGGGT
[37 nt withheld, positions 2158-2194]
AAAGAACGTGGACTCCAACGTCAAAGG
[49 nt withheld, positions 2222-2270]
T
[91 nt withheld, positions 2272-2362]
G
[124 nt withheld, positions 2364-2487]
GGGGATACCCCCTAGAGCCCCAGCTGGTTCTTTCCGCCTCAGAAGCCATAGAGCCCACCGCATCCCCAGC
ATGCCTGCTATTGTCTTCCCAATCCTCCCCCTTGCTGTCCTGCCCCACCCCACCCCCCAGAATAGAATGA
CACCTACTCAGACAATGCGATGCAATTTCCTCATTTTATTAGGAAAGGACAGTGGGAGTGGCACCTTCCA
GGGTCAAGGAAGGCACGGGGGAGGGGCAAACAACAGATGGCTGGCAACTAGAAGGCACAGTCGAGGCTGA
TCAGCGAGCTCTAGCATTTAGGTGACACTATAGAATAGGGCCCTCTAGACTTGTCCACAATGAAAGGCTA
TTTGTTGCAAATGAGGAGCAGCGAGATGAGCAGGGGGTGGATAATGTGGATGAGGATGGCTTGGTGGTGG
TGGGGGTGGTGGTTGTGGAAACAGACCAGCCAATGCAAGTTGTTTAGCCTCGTCTTCTTCCCGTGGATAT
TCTTGTTTAATGACCAAGGGTCGAAGAGCAGGGGCACCCACCCGATATTCCAAAGGTTCCAACCGCCCAT
CGAGACCTGCAGCGGCACAACCATAACCTGGTGGTGGTCCATGAGCCCCGCCTGGCATTACAGCCCCGCC
ATAAGGTCCGGCTGGAGCACCTGGATCATCTCCGCCCCCCCCACCGCCGAAGGTTGGTCCTACAGCGGCT
TTTGCTTTCTCTTGTTGGCGGGAATGAAATTGGAGATCTGCGAGTTCATCATTTGCTGCAGGATCAATAG
CACTAAATATATCGATACTGGTTTCATGTTCACAAATTCCGCCGAGAGGTTCATAAGGCGCCGCGGGTGG
AGCAGGTGGTTGAGCAGGTCCGGCCCCTCTAAAAGGTCCCGCTGCAGAGGAAGGAGCATGAGGTGGGGAT
TGAAGATGAAATGATGACATTGGCGGACGAGGTTCTGCTTCATCTGCTGATTCCATGAAAGGAGAATTTG
AATTTTCCCTACAGGGAGAACCCCGCCGTCCGCCATATGCTTGGGCTGGCCGTCTTCGCCGCCCACCCGG
AGACCCTGCTCGGAACCCGCGCCCGCGCATGATCGCCGATACAGTCAACTGTCTTTGACCTTTGTTACTA
CTCTCTTCCGATGATGATGTCGCACTTATTCTATGCTGTCTCAATGTTAGAGGCATATCAGTCTCCACTG
AAGCCAATCTATCTGTGACGGCATCTTTATTCACATTATCTTGTACAAATAATCCTGTTAACAATGCTTT
TATATCCTGTAAAGAATCCATTTTCAAAATCATGTCAAGGTCTTCTCGAGGAAAAATCAGTAGAAATAGC
TGTTCCAGTCTTTCTAGCCTTGATTCCACTTCTGTCAGATGTGCCCTAGTCAGCGGAGACCTTTTGGTTT
TGGGAGAGTAGCGACACTCCCAGTTGTTCTTCAGACACTTGGCGCACTTCGGTTTTTCTTTGGAGCACTT
GAGCTTTTTAAGTCGGCAAATATCGCATGCTTGTTCGATAGAAGACAGTAGCTTCATGAATTCCAGCACA
CTGGCGGCCGTTACTAGTGGATCCGAGCTCGGTACCAAGCTTGGGTCTCCCTATAGTGAGTCGTATTAAT
TTCGATAAGCCAGTAAGCAGTGGGTTCTCTAGTTAGCCAGAGAGCTCTGCTTATATAGACCTCCCACCGT
ACACGCCTACCGCCCATTTGCGTCAATGGGGCGGAGTTGTTACGACATTTTGGAAAGTCCCGTTGATTTT
GGTGCCAAAACAAACTCCCATTGACGTCAATGGGGTGGAGACTTGGAAATCCCCGTGAGTCAAACCGCTA
TCCACGCCCATTGATGTACTGCCAAAACCGCATCACCATGGTAATAGCGATGACTAATACGTAGATGTAC
TGCCAAGTAGGAAAGTCCCATAAGGTCATGTACTGGGCATAATGCCAGGCGGGCCATTTACCGTCATTGA
CGTCAATAGGGGGCGTACTTGGCATATGATACACTTGATGTACTGCCAAGTGGGCAGTTTACCGTAAATA
CTCCACCCATTGACGTCAATGGAAAGTCCCTATTGGCGTTACTATGGGAACATACGTCATTATTGACGTC
AATGGGCGGGGGTCGTTGGGCGGTCAGCCAGGCGGGCCATTTACCGTAAGTTATGTAACGCGGAACTCCA
TATATGGGCTATGAACTAATGACCCCGTAATTGATTACTATTAATAACTAGTCAATAATCAATGTCAACG
CGTATATCTGGCCCGTACATCGCGAAGCAGCGCAAAACGCCTAACCCTAAGCAGATTCTTCATGCAATTG
TCGGTCAAGCCTTGCCTTGTTGTAGCTTAAATTTTGCTCGCGCACTACTCAGCGACCTCCAACACACAAG
CAGGGAGCAGATACTGGCTTAACTATGCGGCATCAGAGCAGATTGTACTGAGAGTGCACCATAGGGGATC
GGGAGATCTCCCGATCCGTCGACGTCAGGTGGCACTTTTCGGGGAAATGTGCGCGGAACCCCTATTTGTT
TATTTTTCTAAATACATTCAAATATGTATCCGCTCATGAGACAATAACCCTGATAAATGCTTCAATAATA
TTGAAAAAGGAAGAGTATGAGTATTCAACATTTCCGTGTCGCCCTTATTCCCTTTTTTGCGGCATTTTGC
CTTCCTGTTTTTGCTCACCCAGAAACGCTGGTGAAAGTAAAAGATGCTGAAGATCAGTTGGGTGCACGAG
TGGGTTACATCGAACTGGATCTCAACAGCGGTAAGATCCTTGAGAGTTTTCGCCCCGAAGAACGTTTTCC
AATGATGAGCACTTTTAAAGTTCTGCTATGTGGCGCGGTATTATCCCGTATTGACGCCGGGCAAGAGCAA
CTCGGTCGCCGCATACACTATTCTCAGAATGACTTGGTTGAGTACTCACCAGTCACAGAAAAGCATCTTA
CGGATGGCATGACAGTAAGAGAATTATGCAGTGCTGCCATAACCATGAGTGATAACACTGCGGCCAACTT
ACTTCTGACAACGATCGGAGGACCGAAGGAGCTAACCGCTTTTTTGCACAACATGGGGGATCATGTAACT
CGCCTTGATCGTTGGGAACCGGAGCTGAATGAAGCCATACCAAACGACGAGCGTGACACCACGATGCCTG
TAGCAATGGCAACAACGTTGCGCAAACTATTAACTGGCGAACTACTTACTCTAGCTTCCCGGCAACAATT
AATAGACTGGATGGAGGCGGATAAAGTTGCAGGACCACTTCTGCGCTCGGCCCTTCCGGCTGGCTGGTTT
ATTGCTGATAAATCTGGAGCCGGTGAGCGTGGGTCTCGCGGTATCATTGCAGCACTGGGGCCAGATGGTA
AGCCCTCCCGTATCGTAGTTATCTACACGACGGGAAGTCAGGCAACTATGGATGAACGAAATAGACAGAT
CGCTGAGATAGGTGCCTCACTGATTAAGCATTGGTAACTGTCAGACCAAGTTTACTCATATATACTTTAG
ATTGATTTAAAACTTCATTTTTAATTTAAAAGGATCTAGGTGAAGATCCTTTTTGATAATCTCATGACCA
AAATCCCTTAACGTGAGTTTTCGTTCCACTGAGCGTCAGACCCCGTAGAAAAGATCAAAGGATCTTCTTG
AGATCCTTTTTTTCTGCGCGTAATCTGCTGCTTGCAAACAAAAAAACCACCGCTACCAGCGGTGGTTTGT
TTGCCGGATCAAGAGCTACCAACTCTTTTTCCGAAGGTAACTGGCTTCAGCAGAGCGCAGATACCAAATA
CTGTTCTTCTAGTGTAGCCGTAGTTAGGCCACCACTTCAAGAACTCTGTAGCACCGCCTACATACCTCGC
TCTGCTAATCCTGTTACCAGTGGCTGCTGCCAGTGGCGATAAGTCGTGTCTTACCGGGTTGGACTCAAGA
CGATAGTTACCGGATAAGGCGCAGCGGTCGGGCTGAACGGGGGGTTCGTGCACACAGCCCAGCTTGGAGC
GAACGACCTACACCGAACTGAGATACCTACAGCGTGAGCTATGAGAAAGCGCCACGCTTCCCGAAGGGAG
AAAGGCGGACAGGTATCCGGTAAGCGGCAGGGTCGGAACAGGAGAGCGCACGAGGGA
Features (pLannotate 1.2.2; 22 found; start..end, strand, type, name):
    292..384     +  CDS            lacI (fragment): lac repressor; lacI; The lac repressor binds to the lac operator to inhibit transcription in E. coli. This inhibition can be relieved by adding lactose or isopropyl-β-D-thiogalactopyranoside (IPTG).
    397..418     +  protein_bind   CAP binding site: CAP binding activates transcription in the presence of cAMP. E. coli catabolite activator protein
    433..463     +  promoter       lac promoter: promoter for the E. coli lac operon
    471..487     +  protein_bind   lac operator: The lac repressor binds to the lac operator to inhibit transcription in E. coli. This inhibition can be relieved by adding lactose or isopropyl-β-D-thiogalactopyranoside (IPTG). lac repressor encoded by lacI
    560..681     -  polyA_signal   SV40 poly(A) signal: SV40 polyadenylation signal
    676..834     -  CDS            ble (fragment): BLE_KLEPN - Experimental evidence at protein level: Swiss-Prot protein existence level 1. Binding protein with a strong affinity to the bleomycin family of antibiotics. Binds to CL990; an antimitotic-antibiotic compound. From Klebsiella pneumoniae.
    858..1649    -  CDS            neo: KKA2_KLEPN - Also known as kan, nptII. Experimental evidence at protein level: Swiss-Prot protein existence level 1. Resistance to kanamycin, neomycin, paromomycin, ribostamycin, butirosin and gentamicin B. From Klebsiella pneumoniae.
   1716..2045    -  promoter       SV40 promoter: SV40 enhancer and early promoter
   2059..2487    -  rep_origin     f1 ori (sequence partly withheld): f1 bacteriophage origin of replication; arrow indicates direction of (+) strand synthesis
   2508..2529    -  promoter       SV40 promoter (fragment): SV40 enhancer and early promoter
   2533..2757    -  polyA_signal   bGH poly(A) signal: bovine growth hormone polyadenylation signal
   2783..2801    +  promoter       SP6 promoter: promoter for bacteriophage SP6 RNA polymerase
   2818..3453    -  CDS            CEBPA (fragment): CEBPA_HUMAN - Also known as CEBP From Homo sapiens (Human).
   3574..4014    -  CDS            GAL4 DNA binding domain: DNA binding domain of the GAL4 transcriptional activator; Saccharomyces cerevisiae GAL4 (truncated)
   4077..4095    -  promoter       T7 promoter: promoter for bacteriophage T7 RNA polymerase
   4111..4144    -  LTR            5' LTR (truncated) (fragment): truncated 5' long terminal repeat (LTR) from HIV-1
   4140..4343    -  promoter       CMV promoter: human cytomegalovirus (CMV) immediate early promoter
   4344..4723    -  enhancer       CMV enhancer: human cytomegalovirus immediate early enhancer
   4878..4930    +  misc_feature   bom (fragment): basis of mobility region from pBR322
   4989..5093    +  promoter       AmpR promoter: bla
   5094..5954    +  CDS            AmpR: β-lactamase; bla; confers resistance to ampicillin, carbenicillin, and related antibiotics
   6125..109     +  rep_origin     ori (across the origin): high-copy-number ColE1/pMB1/pBR322/pUC origin of replication
