[The description below was written by a language model from this plasmid's Addgene catalogue record and pLannotate feature annotations shown in this document.]
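Description:
pGAL4-DBD-CEBPa-AroPERFECT_IS15+2 is a 6.6 kb mammalian expression plasmid built on the pGAL4-DBD-MCS backbone. It overexpresses a fusion of the yeast GAL4 DNA-binding domain to an engineered variant of human CEBPA (C/EBP-alpha). It is maintained in E. coli through a high-copy ColE1/pUC-type origin with ampicillin selection from the β-lactamase gene. It also carries an f1 phage origin and remnants of lac regulatory sequence (a lacI fragment, CAP site, lac promoter and operator) inherited from the backbone.

The expression cassette lies on the minus strand. The CMV immediate-early enhancer and promoter drive the GAL4 DNA-binding domain, followed downstream by the CEBPA-derived sequence, and the transcript ends at a bovine growth hormone polyadenylation signal. The annotation matches only a fragment of CEBPA, so the insert appears to be a portion of the protein and not the full-length factor. The record does not define the "AroPERFECT IS15+2" design, so the exact sequence changes cannot be stated beyond this being a designed variant; the insert was introduced by Gibson assembly. T7 and SP6 phage promoters flank the cassette. A small annotated fragment of HIV-1 5' LTR next to the CMV promoter is probably a short sequence-similarity hit, not a functional viral element. A separate SV40 early promoter drives a neomycin/kanamycin phosphotransferase gene with an SV40 poly(A) signal, which could allow G418 selection in mammalian cells.

GAL4-DBD fusions of this kind are typically co-transfected with a reporter bearing GAL4 binding (UAS) sites to measure the transactivation strength of the tethered sequence. That use fits the associated study of activity and specificity in human transcription factors, although the record itself states only overexpression as the purpose.
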