Addgene plasmid #215605: pGAL4-DBD-CEBPa-AroPERFECT_IS15+2
Purpose: For overexpression of Gal4-DBD CEBPa AroPERFECT IS15+2
Depositing lab: Denes Hnisz. Depositing organization: Max Planck Institute for Molecular Genetics. Publication: An activity-specificity trade-off encoded in human transcription factors. Naderi J, Magalhaes AP, Kibar G, Stik G, Zhang Y, Mackowiak SD, Wieler HM, Rossi F, Buschow R, Christou-Kent M, Alcoverro-Bertran M, Graf T, Vingron M, Hnisz D. Nat Cell Biol. 2024 Aug;26(8):1309-1321. doi: 10.1038/s41556-024-01411-0. Epub 2024 Jul 5. PubMed 38969762.
Backbone
  Vector backbone: pGAL4-DBD-MCS
  Vector type: Mammalian Expression
Growth in bacteria
  Bacterial resistance: Ampicillin, 100 μg/mL
  Growth temperature: 37°C
  Growth strain: DH5alpha
  Copy number: High Copy
Gene/Insert
  Gene/Insert name: CEBPa AroPERFECT IS15+2
  Species: H. sapiens (human)
  Entrez Gene: CEBPA (a.k.a. C/EBP-alpha, CEBP)
  Cloning method: Gibson Cloning
Terms and licenses: Academic/Nonprofit Terms; Industry Terms: Not Available to Industry
How to cite: pGAL4-DBD-CEBPa-AroPERFECT_IS15+2 was a gift from Denes Hnisz (Addgene plasmid # 215605 ; http://n2t.net/addgene:215605 ; RRID:Addgene_215605)
